Addgene plasmid #133401: BII-ChPtW-tdT
Purpose: Piggybac vector for constitutive expression of tdTomato
Depositing lab: Blair Madison. Depositing organization: Washington University in Saint Louis.
Backbone
  Vector backbone: BII-ChPtW
  Backbone manufacturer: Madison Lab
  Vector type: Mammalian Expression
  Selectable markers: Puromycin
Growth in bacteria
  Bacterial resistance: Ampicillin, 100 μg/mL
  Growth temperature: 37°C
  Growth strain: DH5alpha
  Copy number: High Copy
Gene/Insert
  Gene/Insert name: tdTomato
  Species: Other
  Mutation: N/A
  Promoter: CMV enhancer and hEf1a (CpG free)
  Cloning method: Restriction Enzyme; 5′ cloning site Unknown (unknown if destroyed)
Terms and licenses: Academic/Nonprofit Terms; Industry Terms: Not Available to Industry
How to cite: BII-ChPtW-tdT was a gift from Blair Madison (Addgene plasmid # 133401 ; http://n2t.net/addgene:133401 ; RRID:Addgene_133401)
