[The description below was written by a language model from this plasmid's Addgene catalogue record and pLannotate feature annotations shown in this document.]
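Description:
BII-ChPtW-tdT is a piggyBac transposon plasmid of about 8.4 kb for constitutive expression of the red fluorescent protein tdTomato in mammalian cells, built on the depositing lab's BII-ChPtW backbone. The bacterial portion resembles a pBluescript-type plasmid. It has a high-copy ColE1/pUC origin, an ampicillin resistance gene with its own promoter, an f1 origin, and remnants of the lac promoter/operator, lacZα and the multiple cloning site.

The catalogue lists the promoter as a CMV enhancer joined to a CpG-free human EF1α promoter. The automated annotation picks up only fragments of the mouse CMV immediate-early promoter upstream of the coding region and does not call the EF1α part. This promoter drives a single open reading frame in which the puromycin N-acetyltransferase gene (pac) is followed by a T2A peptide and then tdTomato. Ribosomal skipping at T2A yields the two proteins separately from one transcript, so puromycin resistance is directly coupled to reporter expression. A WPRE downstream of tdTomato enhances transcript stability and expression. An SV40 polyadenylation signal follows, although it is annotated on the opposite strand to the cassette.

The piggyBac terminal repeats implied by the stated purpose are not identified in either feature table, so their positions cannot be confirmed from the record. Short matches to a phage lambda gene flanking the cassette region probably represent stuffer or spacer sequence. The depositor and repository sequences differ by one nucleotide in length and give essentially identical annotations. When supplied with piggyBac transposase, a vector of this kind is typically used to integrate the cassette into the genome, producing puromycin-selectable, stably tdTomato-labelled cell lines.
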