Features (pLannotate 1.2.2; 20 found; start..end, strand, type, name):
    308..325     -  misc_feature   MCS (fragment): pBluescript multiple cloning site
    589..672     +  promoter       mCMV promoter (fragment): mouse cytomegalovirus (CMV) immediate early promoter
    789..996     +  promoter       mCMV promoter (fragment): mouse cytomegalovirus (CMV) immediate early promoter
   1263..1859    +  CDS            pac: PUAC_STRAD - Protein predicted: Swiss-Prot protein existence level 4. Detoxification of puromycin. From Streptomyces alboniger.
   1875..1927    +  CDS            T2A (fragment): 2A peptide from Thosea asigna virus capsid protein Eukaryotic ribosomes fail to insert a peptide bond between the Gly and Pro residues, yielding separate polypeptides.
   1968..3395    +  CDS            tdTomato: tdTomato is a basic (constitutively fluorescent) orange fluorescent protein published in 2004, derived from Discosoma sp.. It is reported to be a somewhat slowly-maturing tandem dimer with low acid sensitivity.
   3416..4004    +  misc_feature   WPRE: woodchuck hepatitis virus posttranscriptional regulatory element
   4084..4218    -  polyA_signal   SV40 poly(A) signal: SV40 polyadenylation signal
   4241..4324    -  CDS            large T antigen (fragment): large T antigen from SV40 (simian virus 40)
   5065..5184    -  CDS            B (fragment): PORTL_LAMBD - Experimental evidence at protein level: Swiss-Prot protein existence level 1. Forms the portal vertex of the capsid (PubMed:6228056, PubMed:6232391). This portal plays critical roles in head assembly, genome packaging, neck/tail attachment, and genome ejection (Probable). The portal protein multimerizes as a single ring-shaped homododecamer arranged around a central channel (PubMed:6232391). Binds to the terminase subunits to form the packaging machine (PubMed:7799432). From Escherichia phage lambda (Bacteriophage lambda).
   5186..5341    +  CDS            lacZα (fragment): LacZα fragment of β-galactosidase; lacZ fragment
   5346..5774    +  rep_origin     f1 ori (sequence partly withheld): f1 bacteriophage origin of replication; arrow indicates direction of (+) strand synthesis
   5827..5931    +  promoter       AmpR promoter: bla
   5932..6792    +  CDS            AmpR: β-lactamase; bla; confers resistance to ampicillin, carbenicillin, and related antibiotics
   6963..7551    +  rep_origin     ori: high-copy-number ColE1/pMB1/pBR322/pUC origin of replication
   7734..7826    +  CDS            lacI (fragment): lac repressor; lacI; The lac repressor binds to the lac operator to inhibit transcription in E. coli. This inhibition can be relieved by adding lactose or isopropyl-β-D-thiogalactopyranoside (IPTG).
   7839..7860    +  protein_bind   CAP binding site: CAP binding activates transcription in the presence of cAMP. E. coli catabolite activator protein
   7875..7905    +  promoter       lac promoter: promoter for the E. coli lac operon
   7913..7929    +  protein_bind   lac operator: The lac repressor binds to the lac operator to inhibit transcription in E. coli. This inhibition can be relieved by adding lactose or isopropyl-β-D-thiogalactopyranoside (IPTG). lac repressor encoded by lacI
   7967..8434    -  CDS            B (fragment): PORTL_LAMBD - Experimental evidence at protein level: Swiss-Prot protein existence level 1. Forms the portal vertex of the capsid (PubMed:6228056, PubMed:6232391). This portal plays critical roles in head assembly, genome packaging, neck/tail attachment, and genome ejection (Probable). The portal protein multimerizes as a single ring-shaped homododecamer arranged around a central channel (PubMed:6232391). Binds to the terminase subunits to form the packaging machine (PubMed:7799432). From Escherichia phage lambda (Bacteriophage lambda).
>Addgene plasmid #133401 | BII-ChPtW-tdT | depositor full sequence | sequence record 256382 | BII-ChPtW-tdT sequence 8439 bps
TTAACCCTAGAAAGATAGTCTGCGTAAAATTGACGCATGCATTCTTGAAATATTGCTCTCTCTTTCTAAA
TAGCGCGAATCCGTCGCTGTGCATTTAGGACATCTCAGTCGCCGCTTGGAGCTCCCGTGAGGCGTGCTTG
TCAATGCGGTAAGTGTCACTGATTTTGAACTATAACGACCGCGTGAGTCAAAATGACGCATGATTATCTT
TTACGTGACTTTTAAGATTTAACTCATACGATAATTATATTGTTATTTCATGTTCTACTTACGTGATAAC
TTATTATATATATATTTTCTTGTTATAGATCCACTAGTTCTAGAGGGACAGCCCCCCCCCAAAGCCCCCA
GGGATGTAATTACGTCCCTCCCCCGCTAGGGGGCAGCAGCGAGCCGCCCGGGGCTCCGCTCCGGTCCGGC
GCTCCCCCCGCATCCCCGAGCCGGCAGCGTGCGGGGACAGCCCGGGCACGGGGAAGGTGGCACGGGATCG
CTTTCCTCTGAACGCTTCTCGCTGCTCTTTGAGCCTGCAGACACCTGGGGGGATACGGGGAAAAGGCCTC
CAAGGCCTGCAGGAGTCAATGGGAAAAACCCATTGGAGCCAAGTACACTGACTCAATAGGGACTTTCCAT
TGGGTTTTGCCCAGTACATAAGGTCAATAGGGGGTGAGTCAACAGGAAAGTCCCATTGGAGCCAAGTACA
TTGAGTCAATAGGGACTTTCCAATGGGTTTTGCCCAGTACATAAGGTCAATGGGAGGTAAGCCAATGGGT
TTTTCCCATTACTGACATGTATACTGAGTCATTAGGGACTTTCCAATGGGTTTTGCCCAGTACATAAGGT
CAATAGGGGTGAATCAACAGGAAAGTCCCATTGGAGCCAAGTACACTGAGTCAATAGGGACTTTCCATTG
GGTTTTGCCCAGTACAAAAGGTCAATAGGGGGTGAGTCAATGGGTTTTTCCCATTATTGGCACATACATA
AGGTCAATAGGGGTGACTAGTGGAGAAGAGCATGCTTGAGGGCTGAGTGCCCCTCAGTGGGCAGAGAGCA
CATGGCCCACAGTCCCTGAGAAGTTGGGGGGAGGGGTGGGCAATTGAACTGGTGCCTAGAGAAGGTGGGG
CTTGGGTAAACTGGGAAAGTGATGTGGTGTACTGGCTCCACCTTTTTCCCCAGGGTGGGGGAGAACCATA
TATAAGTGCAGTAGTCTCTGTGAACATTCGGTTTAGTGAACCTGCAGGTCGGCCGCCACGACCGGTGCCA
CCATGACTGAATACAAACCAACTGTTCGCCTGGCAACTCGTGATGATGTTCCACGTGCAGTTCGCACCCT
GGCTGCTGCATTTGCTGACTACCCTGCAACCCGTCACACTGTGGACCCAGACCGCCACATTGAACGTGTG
ACTGAACTGCAGGAGCTGTTCCTGACCCGTGTGGGCCTGGACATTGGCAAAGTGTGGGTGGCAGATGATG
GTGCTGCTGTGGCAGTGTGGACCACCCCTGAATCTGTTGAAGCTGGTGCAGTGTTTGCTGAGATTGGCCC
ACGCATGGCAGAACTGTCTGGCAGCCGCCTGGCAGCACAACAGCAGATGGAAGGTCTGCTGGCACCACAC
CGCCCAAAAGAACCTGCTTGGTTCCTGGCAACTGTGGGTGTGAGCCCTGACCACCAGGGTAAGGGCCTGG
GCTCTGCAGTGGTGCTGCCTGGTGTGGAAGCAGCTGAACGTGCAGGTGTGCCTGCTTTCCTGGAGACCTC
AGCTCCACGCAACCTGCCTTTCTATGAACGCCTGGGCTTCACTGTGACTGCTGATGTGGAAGTGCCAGAA
GGCCCACGCACTTGGTGCATGACTCGCAAACCAGGTGCTAGCCTTGGCTCCGGCGAGGGCAGGGGAAGTC
TTCTAACATGCGGGGACGTGGAGGAAAATCCCGGCCCACTCGGCTACCCCTACGACGTGCCCGACTACGC
CAGCGGCATGGTGAGCAAGGGCGAGGAGGTCATCAAAGAGTTCATGCGCTTCAAGGTGCGCATGGAGGGC
TCCATGAACGGCCACGAGTTCGAGATCGAGGGCGAGGGCGAGGGCCGCCCCTACGAGGGCACCCAGACCG
CCAAGCTGAAGGTGACCAAGGGCGGCCCCCTGCCCTTCGCCTGGGACATCCTGTCCCCCCAGTTCATGTA
CGGCTCCAAGGCGTACGTGAAGCACCCCGCCGACATCCCCGATTACAAGAAGCTGTCCTTCCCCGAGGGC
TTCAAGTGGGAGCGCGTGATGAACTTCGAGGACGGCGGTCTGGTGACCGTGACCCAGGACTCCTCCCTGC
AGGACGGCACGCTGATCTACAAGGTGAAGATGCGCGGCACCAACTTCCCCCCCGACGGCCCCGTAATGCA
GAAGAAGACCATGGGCTGGGAGGCCTCCACCGAGCGCCTGTACCCCCGCGACGGCGTGCTGAAGGGCGAG
ATCCACCAGGCCCTGAAGCTGAAGGACGGCGGCCACTACCTGGTGGAGTTCAAGACCATCTACATGGCCA
AGAAGCCCGTGCAACTGCCCGGCTACTACTACGTGGACACCAAGCTGGACATCACCTCCCACAACGAGGA
CTACACCATCGTGGAACAGTACGAGCGCTCCGAGGGCCGCCACCACCTGTTCCTGGGGCATGGCACCGGC
AGCACCGGCAGCGGCAGCTCCGGCACCGCCTCCTCCGAGGACAACAACATGGCCGTCATCAAAGAGTTCA
TGCGCTTCAAGGTGCGCATGGAGGGCTCCATGAACGGCCACGAGTTCGAGATCGAGGGCGAGGGCGAGGG
CCGCCCCTACGAGGGCACCCAGACCGCCAAGCTGAAGGTGACCAAGGGCGGCCCCCTGCCCTTCGCCTGG
GACATCCTGTCCCCCCAGTTCATGTACGGCTCCAAGGCGTACGTGAAGCACCCCGCCGACATCCCCGATT
ACAAGAAGCTGTCCTTCCCCGAGGGCTTCAAGTGGGAGCGCGTGATGAACTTCGAGGACGGCGGTCTGGT
GACCGTGACCCAGGACTCCTCCCTGCAGGACGGCACGCTGATCTACAAGGTGAAGATGCGCGGCACCAAC
TTCCCCCCCGACGGCCCCGTAATGCAGAAGAAGACCATGGGCTGGGAGGCCTCCACCGAGCGCCTGTACC
CCCGCGACGGCGTGCTGAAGGGCGAGATCCACCAGGCCCTGAAGCTGAAGGACGGCGGCCACTACCTGGT
GGAGTTCAAGACCATCTACATGGCCAAGAAGCCCGTGCAACTGCCCGGCTACTACTACGTGGACACCAAG
CTGGACATCACCTCCCACAACGAGGACTACACCATCGTGGAACAGTACGAGCGCTCCGAGGGCCGCCACC
ACCTGTTCCTGTACGGCATGGACGAGCTGTACAAGTAAGAGTTCGCGTCTGGAACAATCAACCTCTGGAT
TACAAAATTTGTGAAAGATTGACTGGTATTCTTAACTATGTTGCTCCTTTTACGCTATGTGGATACGCTG
CTTTAATGCCTTTGTATCATGCTATTGCTTCCCGTATGGCTTTCATTTTCTCCTCCTTGTATAAATCCTG
GTTGCTGTCTCTTTATGAGGAGTTGTGGCCCGTTGTCAGGCAACGTGGCGTGGTGTGCACTGTGTTTGCT
GACGCAACCCCCACTGGTTGGGGCATTGCCACCACCTGTCAGCTCCTTTCCGGGACTTTCGCTTTCCCCC
TCCCTATTGCCACGGCGGAACTCATCGCCGCCTGCCTTGCCCGCTGCTGGACAGGGGCTCGGCTGTTGGG
CACTGACAATTCCGTGGTGTTGTCGGGGAAGCTGACGTCCTTTCCATGGCTGCTCGCCTGTGTTGCCACC
TGGATTCTGCGCGGGACGTCCTTCTGCTACGTCCCTTCGGCCCTCAATCCAGCGGACCTTCCTTCCCGCG
GCCTGCTGCCGGCTCTGCGGCCTCTTCCGCGTCTTCGCCTTCGCCCTCAGACGAGTCGGATCTCCCTTTG
GGCCGCCTCCCCGCCTGGAATTAATTCTGGCTAAGCACTTCGTGGCCGTCGATCGTTTAAAGGGAGGTAG
TGAGTCGAGATATCGATACTAGTGATCCAGACATGATAAGATACATTGATGAGTTTGGACAAACCACAAC
TAGAATGCAGTGAAAAAAATGCTTTATTTGTGAAATTTGTGATGCTATTGCTTTATTTGTAACCATTATA
AGCTGCAATAAACAAGTTAACAACAACAATTGCATTCATTTTATGTTTCAGGTTCAGGGGGAGGTGTGGG
AGGTTTTTTAAAGCAAGTAAAACCTCTACAAATGTGGTATGGCTGATTATGATCCTCTAGAGGGACAGCC
CCCCCCCAAAGCCCCCAGGGATGTAATTACGTCCCTCCCCCGCTAGGGGGCAGCAGCGAGCCGCCCGGGG
CTCCGCTCCGGTCCGGCGCTCCCCCCGCATCCCCGAGCCGGCAGCGTGCGGGGACAGCCCGGGCACGGGG
AAGGTGGCACGGGATCGCTTTCCTCTGAACGCTTCTCGCTGCTCTTTGAGCCTGCAGACACCTGGGGGGA
TACGGGGAAAAGCCATACCAATGGAGCTCACGGGGACAGCCCCCCCCCAAAGCCCCCAGGGATGTAATTA
CGTCCCTCCCCCGCTAGGGGGCAGCAGCGAGCCGCCCGGGGCTCCGCTCCGGTCCGGCGCTCCCCCCGCA
TCCCCGAGCCGGCAGCGTGCGGGGACAGCCCGGGCACGGGGAAGGTGGCACGGGATCGCTTTCCTCTGAA
CGCTTCTCGCTGCTCTTTGAGCCTGCAGACACCTGGGGGGATACGGGGAAAAAGAATTCGATAAAAGTTT
TGTTACTTTATAGAAGAAATTTTGAGTTTTTGTTTTTTTTAATAAATAAATAAACATAAATAAATTGTTT
GTTGAATTTATTATTAGTATGTAAGTGTAAATATAATAAAACTTAATATCTATTCAAATTAATAAATAAA
CCTCGATATACAGACCGATAAAACACATGCGTCAATTTTACACATGATTATCTTTAACGTACGTCACAAT
ATGATTATCTTTCTAGGGTTAATCTAGCTGCGTGTTCTGCAGCGTGTCGAGCATCTTCATCTGCTCCATC
ACGCTGTAAAACACATTTGCACCGCGAGTCTGCCCGTCCTCCACGGGTTCAAAAACGTGAATGAACGAGG
CGCGCTCACTGGCCGTCGTTTTACAACGTCGTGACTGGGAAAACCCTGGCGTTACCCAACTTAATCGCCT
TGCAGCACATCCCCCTTTCGCCAGCTGGCGTAATAGCGAAGAGGCCCGCACCGATCGCCCTTCCCAACAG
TTGCGCAGCCTGAATGGCGAATGGG
[124 nt withheld, positions 5346-5469]
C
[91 nt withheld, positions 5471-5561]
A
[49 nt withheld, positions 5563-5611]
CCTTTGACGTTGGAGTCCACGTTCTTT
[37 nt withheld, positions 5639-5675]
ACCCTATCTCGGTCTATTCTTTTGATTTATAAGGGATTTTGCCGATTTCGGCCTATTGGTTAAAAAATGA
GCTGATTTAACAAAAATTTAACGCGAATTTTAACAAAATATTAACGCTTACAATTTAGGTGGCACTTTTC
GGGGAAATGTGCGCGGAACCCCTATTTGTTTATTTTTCTAAATACATTCAAATATGTATCCGCTCATGAG
ACAATAACCCTGATAAATGCTTCAATAATATTGAAAAAGGAAGAGTATGAGTATTCAACATTTCCGTGTC
GCCCTTATTCCCTTTTTTGCGGCATTTTGCCTTCCTGTTTTTGCTCACCCAGAAACGCTGGTGAAAGTAA
AAGATGCTGAAGATCAGTTGGGTGCACGAGTGGGTTACATCGAACTGGATCTCAACAGCGGTAAGATCCT
TGAGAGTTTTCGCCCCGAAGAACGTTTTCCAATGATGAGCACTTTTAAAGTTCTGCTATGTGGCGCGGTA
TTATCCCGTATTGACGCCGGGCAAGAGCAACTCGGTCGCCGCATACACTATTCTCAGAATGACTTGGTTG
AGTACTCACCAGTCACAGAAAAGCATCTTACGGATGGCATGACAGTAAGAGAATTATGCAGTGCTGCCAT
AACCATGAGTGATAACACTGCGGCCAACTTACTTCTGACAACGATCGGAGGACCGAAGGAGCTAACCGCT
TTTTTGCACAACATGGGGGATCATGTAACTCGCCTTGATCGTTGGGAACCGGAGCTGAATGAAGCCATAC
CAAACGACGAGCGTGACACCACGATGCCTGTAGCAATGGCAACAACGTTGCGCAAACTATTAACTGGCGA
ACTACTTACTCTAGCTTCCCGGCAACAATTAATAGACTGGATGGAGGCGGATAAAGTTGCAGGACCACTT
CTGCGCTCGGCCCTTCCGGCTGGCTGGTTTATTGCTGATAAATCTGGAGCCGGTGAGCGTGGGTCTCGCG
GTATCATTGCAGCACTGGGGCCAGATGGTAAGCCCTCCCGTATCGTAGTTATCTACACGACGGGGAGTCA
GGCAACTATGGATGAACGAAATAGACAGATCGCTGAGATAGGTGCCTCACTGATTAAGCATTGGTAACTG
TCAGACCAAGTTTACTCATATATACTTTAGATTGATTTAAAACTTCATTTTTAATTTAAAAGGATCTAGG
TGAAGATCCTTTTTGATAATCTCATGACCAAAATCCCTTAACGTGAGTTTTCGTTCCACTGAGCGTCAGA
CCCCGTAGAAAAGATCAAAGGATCTTCTTGAGATCCTTTTTTTCTGCGCGTAATCTGCTGCTTGCAAACA
AAAAAACCACCGCTACCAGCGGTGGTTTGTTTGCCGGATCAAGAGCTACCAACTCTTTTTCCGAAGGTAA
CTGGCTTCAGCAGAGCGCAGATACCAAATACTGTCCTTCTAGTGTAGCCGTAGTTAGGCCACCACTTCAA
GAACTCTGTAGCACCGCCTACATACCTCGCTCTGCTAATCCTGTTACCAGTGGCTGCTGCCAGTGGCGAT
AAGTCGTGTCTTACCGGGTTGGACTCAAGACGATAGTTACCGGATAAGGCGCAGCGGTCGGGCTGAACGG
GGGGTTCGTGCACACAGCCCAGCTTGGAGCGAACGACCTACACCGAACTGAGATACCTACAGCGTGAGCT
ATGAGAAAGCGCCACGCTTCCCGAAGGGAGAAAGGCGGACAGGTATCCGGTAAGCGGCAGGGTCGGAACA
GGAGAGCGCACGAGGGAGCTTCCAGGGGGAAACGCCTGGTATCTTTATAGTCCTGTCGGGTTTCGCCACC
TCTGACTTGAGCGTCGATTTTTGTGATGCTCGTCAGGGGGGCGGAGCCTATGGAAAAACGCCAGCAACGC
GGCCTTTTTACGGTTCCTGGCCTTTTGCTGGCCTTTTGCTCACATGTTCTTTCCTGCGTTATCCCCTGAT
TCTGTGGATAACCGTATTACCGCCTTTGAGTGAGCTGATACCGCTCGCCGCAGCCGAACGACCGAGCGCA
GCGAGTCAGTGAGCGAGGAAGCGGAAGAGCGCCCAATACGCAAACCGCCTCTCCCCGCGCGTTGGCCGAT
TCATTAATGCAGCTGGCACGACAGGTTTCCCGACTGGAAAGCGGGCAGTGAGCGCAACGCAATTAATGTG
AGTTAGCTCACTCATTAGGCACCCCAGGCTTTACACTTTATGCTTCCGGCTCGTATGTTGTGTGGAATTG
TGAGCGGATAACAATTTCACACAGGAAACAGCTATGACCATGATTACGCCAAGCGCGCCCGCCGGGTAAC
TCACGGGGTATCCATGTCCATTTCTGCGGCATCCAGCCAGGATACCCGTCCTCGCTGACGTAATATCCCA
GCGCCGCACCGCTGTCATTAATCTGCACACCGGCACGGCAGTTCCGGCTGTCGCCGGTATTGTTCGGGTT
GCTGATGCGCTTCGGGCTGACCATCCGGAACTGTGTCCGGAAAAGCCGCGACGAACTGGTATCCCAGGTG
GCCTGAACGAACAGTTCACCGTTAAAGGCGTGCATGGCCACACCTTCCCGAATCATCATGGTAAACGTGC
GTTTTCGCTCAACGTCAATGCAGCAGCAGTCATCCTCGGCAAACTCTTTCCATGCCGCTTCAACCTCGCG
GGAAAAGGCACGGGCTTCTTCCTCCCCGATGCCCAGATAGCGCCAGCTTGGGCGATGACTGAGCCGGAAA
AAAGACCCGACGATATGATCCTGATGCAGCTAGA
