Features (pLannotate 1.2.2; 20 found; start..end, strand, type, name):
    308..325     -  misc_feature   MCS (fragment): pBluescript multiple cloning site
    589..672     +  promoter       mCMV promoter (fragment): mouse cytomegalovirus (CMV) immediate early promoter
    789..996     +  promoter       mCMV promoter (fragment): mouse cytomegalovirus (CMV) immediate early promoter
   1263..1859    +  CDS            pac: PUAC_STRAD - Protein predicted: Swiss-Prot protein existence level 4. Detoxification of puromycin. From Streptomyces alboniger.
   1875..1927    +  CDS            T2A (fragment): 2A peptide from Thosea asigna virus capsid protein Eukaryotic ribosomes fail to insert a peptide bond between the Gly and Pro residues, yielding separate polypeptides.
   1968..3397    +  CDS            tdTomato (fragment): tandem dimeric (pseudo-monomeric) derivative of DsRed (Shaner et al., 2004) mammalian codon-optimized
   3416..4004    +  misc_feature   WPRE: woodchuck hepatitis virus posttranscriptional regulatory element
   4084..4218    -  polyA_signal   SV40 poly(A) signal: SV40 polyadenylation signal
   4241..4324    -  CDS            large T antigen (fragment): large T antigen from SV40 (simian virus 40)
   5066..5185    -  CDS            B (fragment): PORTL_LAMBD - Experimental evidence at protein level: Swiss-Prot protein existence level 1. Forms the portal vertex of the capsid (PubMed:6228056, PubMed:6232391). This portal plays critical roles in head assembly, genome packaging, neck/tail attachment, and genome ejection (Probable). The portal protein multimerizes as a single ring-shaped homododecamer arranged around a central channel (PubMed:6232391). Binds to the terminase subunits to form the packaging machine (PubMed:7799432). From Escherichia phage lambda (Bacteriophage lambda).
   5187..5342    +  CDS            lacZα (fragment): LacZα fragment of β-galactosidase; lacZ fragment
   5347..5775    +  rep_origin     f1 ori (sequence partly withheld): f1 bacteriophage origin of replication; arrow indicates direction of (+) strand synthesis
   5828..5932    +  promoter       AmpR promoter: bla
   5933..6793    +  CDS            AmpR: β-lactamase; bla; confers resistance to ampicillin, carbenicillin, and related antibiotics
   6964..7552    +  rep_origin     ori: high-copy-number ColE1/pMB1/pBR322/pUC origin of replication
   7735..7827    +  CDS            lacI (fragment): lac repressor; lacI; The lac repressor binds to the lac operator to inhibit transcription in E. coli. This inhibition can be relieved by adding lactose or isopropyl-β-D-thiogalactopyranoside (IPTG).
   7840..7861    +  protein_bind   CAP binding site: CAP binding activates transcription in the presence of cAMP. E. coli catabolite activator protein
   7876..7906    +  promoter       lac promoter: promoter for the E. coli lac operon
   7914..7930    +  protein_bind   lac operator: The lac repressor binds to the lac operator to inhibit transcription in E. coli. This inhibition can be relieved by adding lactose or isopropyl-β-D-thiogalactopyranoside (IPTG). lac repressor encoded by lacI
   7968..8435    -  CDS            B (fragment): PORTL_LAMBD - Experimental evidence at protein level: Swiss-Prot protein existence level 1. Forms the portal vertex of the capsid (PubMed:6228056, PubMed:6232391). This portal plays critical roles in head assembly, genome packaging, neck/tail attachment, and genome ejection (Probable). The portal protein multimerizes as a single ring-shaped homododecamer arranged around a central channel (PubMed:6232391). Binds to the terminase subunits to form the packaging machine (PubMed:7799432). From Escherichia phage lambda (Bacteriophage lambda).
>Addgene plasmid #133401 | BII-ChPtW-tdT | addgene full sequence | sequence record 268578 | Addgene NGS Result
TTAACCCTAGAAAGATAGTCTGCGTAAAATTGACGCATGCATTCTTGAAATATTGCTCTCTCTTTCTAAA
TAGCGCGAATCCGTCGCTGTGCATTTAGGACATCTCAGTCGCCGCTTGGAGCTCCCGTGAGGCGTGCTTG
TCAATGCGGTAAGTGTCACTGATTTTGAACTATAACGACCGCGTGAGTCAAAATGACGCATGATTATCTT
TTACGTGACTTTTAAGATTTAACTCATACGATAATTATATTGTTATTTCATGTTCTACTTACGTGATAAC
TTATTATATATATATTTTCTTGTTATAGATCCACTAGTTCTAGAGGGACAGCCCCCCCCCAAAGCCCCCA
GGGATGTAATTACGTCCCTCCCCCGCTAGGGGGCAGCAGCGAGCCGCCCGGGGCTCCGCTCCGGTCCGGC
GCTCCCCCCGCATCCCCGAGCCGGCAGCGTGCGGGGACAGCCCGGGCACGGGGAAGGTGGCACGGGATCG
CTTTCCTCTGAACGCTTCTCGCTGCTCTTTGAGCCTGCAGACACCTGGGGGGATACGGGGAAAAGGCCTC
CAAGGCCTGCAGGAGTCAATGGGAAAAACCCATTGGAGCCAAGTACACTGACTCAATAGGGACTTTCCAT
TGGGTTTTGCCCAGTACATAAGGTCAATAGGGGGTGAGTCAACAGGAAAGTCCCATTGGAGCCAAGTACA
TTGAGTCAATAGGGACTTTCCAATGGGTTTTGCCCAGTACATAAGGTCAATGGGAGGTAAGCCAATGGGT
TTTTCCCATTACTGACATGTATACTGAGTCATTAGGGACTTTCCAATGGGTTTTGCCCAGTACATAAGGT
CAATAGGGGTGAATCAACAGGAAAGTCCCATTGGAGCCAAGTACACTGAGTCAATAGGGACTTTCCATTG
GGTTTTGCCCAGTACAAAAGGTCAATAGGGGGTGAGTCAATGGGTTTTTCCCATTATTGGCACATACATA
AGGTCAATAGGGGTGACTAGTGGAGAAGAGCATGCTTGAGGGCTGAGTGCCCCTCAGTGGGCAGAGAGCA
CATGGCCCACAGTCCCTGAGAAGTTGGGGGGAGGGGTGGGCAATTGAACTGGTGCCTAGAGAAGGTGGGG
CTTGGGTAAACTGGGAAAGTGATGTGGTGTACTGGCTCCACCTTTTTCCCCAGGGTGGGGGAGAACCATA
TATAAGTGCAGTAGTCTCTGTGAACATTCGGTTTAGTGAACCTGCAGGTCGGCCGCCACGACCGGTGCCA
CCATGACTGAATACAAACCAACTGTTCGCCTGGCAACTCGTGATGATGTTCCACGTGCAGTTCGCACCCT
GGCTGCTGCATTTGCTGACTACCCTGCAACCCGTCACACTGTGGACCCAGACCGCCACATTGAACGTGTG
ACTGAACTGCAGGAGCTGTTCCTGACCCGTGTGGGCCTGGACATTGGCAAAGTGTGGGTGGCAGATGATG
GTGCTGCTGTGGCAGTGTGGACCACCCCTGAATCTGTTGAAGCTGGTGCAGTGTTTGCTGAGATTGGCCC
ACGCATGGCAGAACTGTCTGGCAGCCGCCTGGCAGCACAACAGCAGATGGAAGGTCTGCTGGCACCACAC
CGCCCAAAAGAACCTGCTTGGTTCCTGGCAACTGTGGGTGTGAGCCCTGACCACCAGGGTAAGGGCCTGG
GCTCTGCAGTGGTGCTGCCTGGTGTGGAAGCAGCTGAACGTGCAGGTGTGCCTGCTTTCCTGGAGACCTC
AGCTCCACGCAACCTGCCTTTCTATGAACGCCTGGGCTTCACTGTGACTGCTGATGTGGAAGTGCCAGAA
GGCCCACGCACTTGGTGCATGACTCGCAAACCAGGTGCTAGCCTTGGCTCCGGCGAGGGCAGGGGAAGTC
TTCTAACATGCGGGGACGTGGAGGAAAATCCCGGCCCACTCGGCTACCCCTACGACGTGCCCGACTACGC
CAGCGGCATGGTGAGCAAGGGCGAGGAGGTCATCAAAGAGTTCATGCGCTTCAAGGTGCGCATGGAGGGC
TCCATGAACGGCCACGAGTTCGAGATCGAGGGCGAGGGCGAGGGCCGCCCCTACGAGGGCACCCAGACCG
CCAAGCTGAAGGTGACCAAGGGCGGCCCCCTGCCCTTCGCCTGGGACATCCTGTCCCCCCAGTTCATGTA
CGGCTCCAAGGCGTACGTGAAGCACCCCGCCGACATCCCCGATTACAAGAAGCTGTCCTTCCCCGAGGGC
TTCAAGTGGGAGCGCGTGATGAACTTCGAGGACGGCGGTCTGGTGACCGTGACCCAGGACTCCTCCCTGC
AGGACGGCACGCTGATCTACAAGGTGAAGATGCGCGGCACCAACTTCCCCCCCGACGGCCCCGTAATGCA
GAAGAAGACCATGGGCTGGGAGGCCTCCACCGAGCGCCTGTACCCCCGCGACGGCGTGCTGAAGGGCGAG
ATCCACCAGGCCCTGAAGCTGAAGGACGGCGGCCACTACCTGGTGGAGTTCAAGACCATCTACATGGCCA
AGAAGCCCGTGCAACTGCCCGGCTACTACTACGTGGACACCAAGCTGGACATCACCTCCCACAACGAGGA
CTACACCATCGTGGAACAGTACGAGCGCTCCGAGGGCCGCCACCACCTGTTCCTGGGGCATGGCACCGGC
AGCACCGGCAGCGGCAGCTCCGGCACCGCCTCCTCCGAGGACAACAACATGGCCGTCATCAAAGAGTTCA
TGCGCTTCAAGGTGCGCATGGAGGGCTCCATGAACGGCCACGAGTTCGAGATCGAGGGCGAGGGCGAGGG
CCGCCCCTACGAGGGCACCCAGACCGCCAAGCTGAAGGTGACCAAGGGCGGCCCCCTGCCCTTCGCCTGG
GACATCCTGTCCCCCCAGTTCATGTACGGCTCCAAGGCGTACGTGAAGCACCCCGCCGACATCCCCGATT
ACAAGAAGCTGTCCTTCCCCGAGGGCTTCAAGTGGGAGCGCGTGATGAACTTCGAGGACGGCGGTCTGGT
GACCGTGACCCAGGACTCCTCCCTGCAGGACGGCACGCTGATCTACAAGGTGAAGATGCGCGGCACCAAC
TTCCCCCCCGACGGCCCCGTAATGCAGAAGAAGACCATGGGCTGGGAGTCCTCCACCGAGCGCCTGTACC
CCCGCGACGGCGTGCTGAAGGGCGAGATCCACCAGGCCCTGAAGCTGAAGGACGGCGGCCACTACCTGGT
GGAGTTCAAGACCATCTACATGGCCAAGAAGCCCGTGCAACTGCCCGGCTACTACTACGTGGACACCAAG
CTGGACATCACCTCCCACAACGAGGACTACACCATCGTGGAACAGTACGAGCGCTCCGAGGGCCGCCACC
ACCTGTTCCTGTACGGCATGGACGAGCTGTACAAGTAAGAGTTCGCGTCTGGAACAATCAACCTCTGGAT
TACAAAATTTGTGAAAGATTGACTGGTATTCTTAACTATGTTGCTCCTTTTACGCTATGTGGATACGCTG
CTTTAATGCCTTTGTATCATGCTATTGCTTCCCGTATGGCTTTCATTTTCTCCTCCTTGTATAAATCCTG
GTTGCTGTCTCTTTATGAGGAGTTGTGGCCCGTTGTCAGGCAACGTGGCGTGGTGTGCACTGTGTTTGCT
GACGCAACCCCCACTGGTTGGGGCATTGCCACCACCTGTCAGCTCCTTTCCGGGACTTTCGCTTTCCCCC
TCCCTATTGCCACGGCGGAACTCATCGCCGCCTGCCTTGCCCGCTGCTGGACAGGGGCTCGGCTGTTGGG
CACTGACAATTCCGTGGTGTTGTCGGGGAAGCTGACGTCCTTTCCATGGCTGCTCGCCTGTGTTGCCACC
TGGATTCTGCGCGGGACGTCCTTCTGCTACGTCCCTTCGGCCCTCAATCCAGCGGACCTTCCTTCCCGCG
GCCTGCTGCCGGCTCTGCGGCCTCTTCCGCGTCTTCGCCTTCGCCCTCAGACGAGTCGGATCTCCCTTTG
GGCCGCCTCCCCGCCTGGAATTAATTCTGGCTAAGCACTTCGTGGCCGTCGATCGTTTAAAGGGAGGTAG
TGAGTCGAGATATCGATACTAGTGATCCAGACATGATAAGATACATTGATGAGTTTGGACAAACCACAAC
TAGAATGCAGTGAAAAAAATGCTTTATTTGTGAAATTTGTGATGCTATTGCTTTATTTGTAACCATTATA
AGCTGCAATAAACAAGTTAACAACAACAATTGCATTCATTTTATGTTTCAGGTTCAGGGGGAGGTGTGGG
AGGTTTTTTAAAGCAAGTAAAACCTCTACAAATGTGGTATGGCTGATTATGATCCTCTAGAGGGACAGCC
CCCCCCCAAAGCCCCCAGGGATGTAATTACGTCCCTCCCCCGCTAGGGGGCAGCAGCGAGCCGCCCGGGG
CTCCGCTCCGGTCCGGCGCTCCCCCCGCATCCCCGAGCCGGCAGCGTGCGGGGACAGCCCGGGCACGGGG
AAGGTGGCACGGGATCGCTTTCCTCTGAACGCTTCTCGCTGCTCTTTGAGCCTGCAGACACCTGGGGGGA
TACGGGGAAAAAGCCATACCAATGGAGCTCACGGGGACAGCCCCCCCCCAAAGCCCCCAGGGATGTAATT
ACGTCCCTCCCCCGCTAGGGGGCAGCAGCGAGCCGCCCGGGGCTCCGCTCCGGTCCGGCGCTCCCCCCGC
ATCCCCGAGCCGGCAGCGTGCGGGGACAGCCCGGGCACGGGGAAGGTGGCACGGGATCGCTTTCCTCTGA
ACGCTTCTCGCTGCTCTTTGAGCCTGCAGACACCTGGGGGGATACGGGGAAAAAGAATTCGATAAAAGTT
TTGTTACTTTATAGAAGAAATTTTGAGTTTTTGTTTTTTTTAATAAATAAATAAACATAAATAAATTGTT
TGTTGAATTTATTATTAGTATGTAAGTGTAAATATAATAAAACTTAATATCTATTCAAATTAATAAATAA
ACCTCGATATACAGACCGATAAAACACATGCGTCAATTTTACACATGATTATCTTTAACGTACGTCACAA
TATGATTATCTTTCTAGGGTTAATCTAGCTGCGTGTTCTGCAGCGTGTCGAGCATCTTCATCTGCTCCAT
CACGCTGTAAAACACATTTGCACCGCGAGTCTGCCCGTCCTCCACGGGTTCAAAAACGTGAATGAACGAG
GCGCGCTCACTGGCCGTCGTTTTACAACGTCGTGACTGGGAAAACCCTGGCGTTACCCAACTTAATCGCC
TTGCAGCACATCCCCCTTTCGCCAGCTGGCGTAATAGCGAAGAGGCCCGCACCGATCGCCCTTCCCAACA
GTTGCGCAGCCTGAATGGCGAATGGG
[124 nt withheld, positions 5347-5470]
C
[91 nt withheld, positions 5472-5562]
A
[49 nt withheld, positions 5564-5612]
CCTTTGACGTTGGAGTCCACGTTCTTT
[37 nt withheld, positions 5640-5676]
ACCCTATCTCGGTCTATTCTTTTGATTTATAAGGGATTTTGCCGATTTCGGCCTATTGGTTAAAAAATGA
GCTGATTTAACAAAAATTTAACGCGAATTTTAACAAAATATTAACGCTTACAATTTAGGTGGCACTTTTC
GGGGAAATGTGCGCGGAACCCCTATTTGTTTATTTTTCTAAATACATTCAAATATGTATCCGCTCATGAG
ACAATAACCCTGATAAATGCTTCAATAATATTGAAAAAGGAAGAGTATGAGTATTCAACATTTCCGTGTC
GCCCTTATTCCCTTTTTTGCGGCATTTTGCCTTCCTGTTTTTGCTCACCCAGAAACGCTGGTGAAAGTAA
AAGATGCTGAAGATCAGTTGGGTGCACGAGTGGGTTACATCGAACTGGATCTCAACAGCGGTAAGATCCT
TGAGAGTTTTCGCCCCGAAGAACGTTTTCCAATGATGAGCACTTTTAAAGTTCTGCTATGTGGCGCGGTA
TTATCCCGTATTGACGCCGGGCAAGAGCAACTCGGTCGCCGCATACACTATTCTCAGAATGACTTGGTTG
AGTACTCACCAGTCACAGAAAAGCATCTTACGGATGGCATGACAGTAAGAGAATTATGCAGTGCTGCCAT
AACCATGAGTGATAACACTGCGGCCAACTTACTTCTGACAACGATCGGAGGACCGAAGGAGCTAACCGCT
TTTTTGCACAACATGGGGGATCATGTAACTCGCCTTGATCGTTGGGAACCGGAGCTGAATGAAGCCATAC
CAAACGACGAGCGTGACACCACGATGCCTGTAGCAATGGCAACAACGTTGCGCAAACTATTAACTGGCGA
ACTACTTACTCTAGCTTCCCGGCAACAATTAATAGACTGGATGGAGGCGGATAAAGTTGCAGGACCACTT
CTGCGCTCGGCCCTTCCGGCTGGCTGGTTTATTGCTGATAAATCTGGAGCCGGTGAGCGTGGGTCTCGCG
GTATCATTGCAGCACTGGGGCCAGATGGTAAGCCCTCCCGTATCGTAGTTATCTACACGACGGGGAGTCA
GGCAACTATGGATGAACGAAATAGACAGATCGCTGAGATAGGTGCCTCACTGATTAAGCATTGGTAACTG
TCAGACCAAGTTTACTCATATATACTTTAGATTGATTTAAAACTTCATTTTTAATTTAAAAGGATCTAGG
TGAAGATCCTTTTTGATAATCTCATGACCAAAATCCCTTAACGTGAGTTTTCGTTCCACTGAGCGTCAGA
CCCCGTAGAAAAGATCAAAGGATCTTCTTGAGATCCTTTTTTTCTGCGCGTAATCTGCTGCTTGCAAACA
AAAAAACCACCGCTACCAGCGGTGGTTTGTTTGCCGGATCAAGAGCTACCAACTCTTTTTCCGAAGGTAA
CTGGCTTCAGCAGAGCGCAGATACCAAATACTGTTCTTCTAGTGTAGCCGTAGTTAGGCCACCACTTCAA
GAACTCTGTAGCACCGCCTACATACCTCGCTCTGCTAATCCTGTTACCAGTGGCTGCTGCCAGTGGCGAT
AAGTCGTGTCTTACCGGGTTGGACTCAAGACGATAGTTACCGGATAAGGCGCAGCGGTCGGGCTGAACGG
GGGGTTCGTGCACACAGCCCAGCTTGGAGCGAACGACCTACACCGAACTGAGATACCTACAGCGTGAGCT
ATGAGAAAGCGCCACGCTTCCCGAAGGGAGAAAGGCGGACAGGTATCCGGTAAGCGGCAGGGTCGGAACA
GGAGAGCGCACGAGGGAGCTTCCAGGGGGAAACGCCTGGTATCTTTATAGTCCTGTCGGGTTTCGCCACC
TCTGACTTGAGCGTCGATTTTTGTGATGCTCGTCAGGGGGGCGGAGCCTATGGAAAAACGCCAGCAACGC
GGCCTTTTTACGGTTCCTGGCCTTTTGCTGGCCTTTTGCTCACATGTTCTTTCCTGCGTTATCCCCTGAT
TCTGTGGATAACCGTATTACCGCCTTTGAGTGAGCTGATACCGCTCGCCGCAGCCGAACGACCGAGCGCA
GCGAGTCAGTGAGCGAGGAAGCGGAAGAGCGCCCAATACGCAAACCGCCTCTCCCCGCGCGTTGGCCGAT
TCATTAATGCAGCTGGCACGACAGGTTTCCCGACTGGAAAGCGGGCAGTGAGCGCAACGCAATTAATGTG
AGTTAGCTCACTCATTAGGCACCCCAGGCTTTACACTTTATGCTTCCGGCTCGTATGTTGTGTGGAATTG
TGAGCGGATAACAATTTCACACAGGAAACAGCTATGACCATGATTACGCCAAGCGCGCCCGCCGGGTAAC
TCACGGGGTATCCATGTCCATTTCTGCGGCATCCAGCCAGGATACCCGTCCTCGCTGACGTAATATCCCA
GCGCCGCACCGCTGTCATTAATCTGCACACCGGCACGGCAGTTCCGGCTGTCGCCGGTATTGTTCGGGTT
GCTGATGCGCTTCGGGCTGACCATCCGGAACTGTGTCCGGAAAAGCCGCGACGAACTGGTATCCCAGGTG
GCCTGAACGAACAGTTCACCGTTAAAGGCGTGCATGGCCACACCTTCCCGAATCATCATGGTAAACGTGC
GTTTTCGCTCAACGTCAATGCAGCAGCAGTCATCCTCGGCAAACTCTTTCCATGCCGCTTCAACCTCGCG
GGAAAAGGCACGGGCTTCTTCCTCCCCGATGCCCAGATAGCGCCAGCTTGGGCGATGACTGAGCCGGAAA
AAAGACCCGACGATATGATCCTGATGCAGCTAGA
